Addgene plasmid #54998: mCherry-AuroraAKD-C-7
Purpose: Localization: Centrosomes, Excitation: 587, Emission: 610
Depositing lab: Michael Davidson.
Backbone
  Vector backbone: mCherry-C1
  Backbone size w/o insert (bp): 4750
  Vector type: Mammalian Expression
  Selectable markers: Neomycin (select with G418)
Growth in bacteria
  Bacterial resistance: Kanamycin, 50 μg/mL
  Growth temperature: 37°C
  Growth strain: DH5alpha
  Copy number: High Copy
Gene/Insert
  Gene/Insert name: AuroraA KD (alt name: XM_006723872.1)
  Species: H. sapiens (human)
  Mutation: Kinase Dead - I57V, K162R
  Entrez Gene: AURKA (a.k.a. AIK, ARK1, AURA, BTAK, PPP1R47, STK15, STK6, STK7)
  Promoter: CMV
  Tag / fusion protein: mCherry (N terminal on backbone)
  Cloning method: Unknown
  Sequencing primers: 5′ CMV-F; 3′ SV40pA-R
Terms and licenses: Academic/Nonprofit Terms; Industry Terms: Not Available to Industry
Depositor comments: Kinase Dead Aurora A. Excitation = 587; Emission = 610
How to cite: mCherry-AuroraAKD-C-7 was a gift from Michael Davidson (Addgene plasmid # 54998 ; http://n2t.net/addgene:54998 ; RRID:Addgene_54998)
