[The description below was written by a language model from this plasmid's Addgene catalogue record.]
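Description:
mCherry-AuroraAKD-C-7 is a mammalian expression plasmid built on the mCherry-C1 backbone (about 4.75 kb without the insert), a C1-style fluorescent protein fusion vector in which the gene of interest is placed downstream of the fluorophore. It is maintained as a high-copy plasmid in E. coli under kanamycin selection. In mammalian cells it carries a neomycin resistance marker, so stable transfectants can be selected with G418. No feature table accompanies the record, so the specific origins of replication and the promoter driving the resistance cassette are not stated. The listed 3′ sequencing primer does imply an SV40 polyadenylation signal following the insert.

The payload is human Aurora A kinase (AURKA) expressed from the CMV promoter as a fusion with mCherry at its N terminus. The "-7" in the name may refer to the linker between the two proteins, but the record does not say so. The insert is a kinase-dead variant carrying I57V and K162R. The record does not attribute the kinase-dead phenotype to either substitution individually, although K162 is generally understood to be the conserved ATP-binding lysine of the catalytic domain, and mutating it abolishes phosphotransfer activity. The cloning method is recorded as unknown.

The construct is catalogued as a red fluorescent localization marker for centrosomes, with mCherry excitation at 587 nm and emission at 610 nm. It lets the catalytically inactive kinase be followed by live or fixed-cell imaging. One plausible use is comparing its distribution or effects with those of wild-type Aurora A during mitosis, though the record gives no application beyond localization.
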