>Addgene plasmid #54998 | mCherry-AuroraAKD-C-7 | addgene partial sequence | sequence record 99242 | mCherry-F 5'-ccccgtaatgcagaagaaga-3'
CCCCGAGGACGGCGCCCTGAAGGGCGAGATCAAGCAGAGGCTGAAGCTGAAGGACGGCGGCCACTACGAC
GCTGAGGTCAAGACCACCTACAAGGCCAAGAAGCCCGTGCAGCTGCCCGGCGCCTACAACGTCAACATCA
AGTTGGACATCACCTCCCACAACGAGGACTACACCATCGTGGAACAGTACGAACGCGCCGAGGGCCGCCA
CTCCACCGGCGGCATGGACGAGCTGTACAAGTCCGGACTCAGATCTCGAGCCATGGACCGATCTAAAGAA
AACTGCATTTCAGGACCTGTTAAGGCTACAGCTCCAGTTGGAGGTCCAAAACGTGTTCTCGTGACTCAGC
AATTTCCTTGTCAGAATCCATTACCTGTAAATAGTGGCCAGGCTCAGCGGGTCTTGTGTCCTTCAAATTC
TTCCCAGCGCGTTCCTTTGCAAGCACAAAAGCTTGTCTCCAGTCACAAGCCGGTTCAGAATCAGAAGCAG
AAGCAATTGCAGGCAACCAGTGTACCTCATCCTGTCTCCAGGCCACTGAATAACACCCAAAAGAGCAAGC
AGCCCCTGCCATCGGCACCTGAAAATAATCCTGAGGAGGAACTGGCATCAAAACAGAAAAATGAAGAATC
AAAAAAGAGGCAGTGGGCTTTGGAAGACTTTGAAATTGGTCGCCCTCTGGGTAAAGGAAAGTTTGGTAAT
GTTTATTTGGCAAGAGAAAAGCAAAGCAAGTTTATTCTGGCCTTAAGAGTGTTATTTAAAGCTCAGCTGG
AGAAAGCCGGAGTGGAGCATCAGCTCAGAAGAGAAGTAGAA
